>Addgene plasmid #57685 | tdEos-VASP-5 | addgene full sequence | sequence record 199353 | Addgene NGS Result
CGTTACATAACTTACGGTAAATGGCCCGCCTGGCTGACCGCCCAACGACCCCCGCCCATTGACGTCAATA
ATGACGTATGTTCCCATAGTAACGCCAATAGGGACTTTCCATTGACGTCAATGGGTGGAGTATTTACGGT
AAACTGCCCACTTGGCAGTACATCAAGTGTATCATATGCCAAGTACGCCCCCTATTGACGTCAATGACGG
TAAATGGCCCGCCTGGCATTATGCCCAGTACATGACCTTATGGGACTTTCCTACTTGGCAGTACATCTAC
GTATTAGTCATCGCTATTACCATGGTGATGCGGTTTTGGCAGTACATCAATGGGCGTGGATAGCGGTTTG
ACTCACGGGGATTTCCAAGTCTCCACCCCATTGACGTCAATGGGAGTTTGTTTTGGCACCAAAATCAACG
GGACTTTCCAAAATGTCGTAACAACTCCGCCCCATTGACGCAAATGGGCGGTAGGCGTGTACGGTGGGAG
GTCTATATAAGCAGAGCTGGTTTAGTGAACCGTCAGATCCGCTAGCGCTACCGGTCGCCACCATGAGTGC
GATTAAGCCAGACATGAAGATCAACCTCCGTATGGAAGGCAACGTAAACGGGCACCACTTTGTGATCGAC
GGAGATGGTACAGGCAAGCCTTTTGAGGGAAAACAGAGTATGGATCTTGAAGTCAAAGAGGGCGGACCTC
TGCCTTTTGCCTTTGATATCCTGACCACTGCATTCCATTACGGCAACAGGGTATTCGCCGAATATCCAGA
CCACATACAAGACTATTTTAAGCAGTCGTTTCCTAAGGGGTATTCGTGGGAACGAAGCTTGACTTTCGAA
GACGGGGGCATTTGCATTGCCAGAAACGACATAACAATGGAAGGGGACACTTTCTATAATAAAGTTCGAT
TTCACGGTGTAAACTTTCCCGCCAATGGTCCAGTTATGCAGAAGAAGACGCTGAAATGGGAGCCCTCCAC
TGAGAAAATGTATGTGCGTGATGGAGTGCTGACTGGTGATATTCGCATGGCTTTGTTGCTTGAAGGAAAT
GCCCATTACCGATGTGACTTCAGAACTACTTACAAAGCTAAGGAGAAGGGTGTCAAGTTACCAGGCTACC
ACTTTGTGGACCACTGCATTGAGATTTTAAGCCATGACAAAGATTACAACAAGGTTAAGCTGTATGAGCA
TGCTGTTGCTCATTCTGGATTGCCTGACAATGCCAGACGATCCGGACTCAGATCCATGAGCGAGACGGTC
ATCTGTTCCAGCCGGGCTACTGTGATGCTTTATGATGACAGCAACAAGCGATGGCTCCCTGCTGGCACTG
GTCCCCAGGCCTTCAGCCGCGTCCAGATCTACCACAACCCCACTGCTAACTCCTTCCGAGTTGTTGGCCG
CAAGATGCAGCCGGATCAGCAGGTGGTTATCAACTGTGCCATCATTCGGGGTGTCAAGTACAATCAGGCC
ACTCCCATCTTCCATCAGTGGCGAGATGCCCGCCAGGTCTGGGGCCTCAACTTCGGCAGCAAGGAGGACG
CCATACAGTTTGCAACAGGCATGGCCAACGCCCTAGAGGCCTTGGAAGGAGGTGGGCCTCCCCCAGCCCC
AGCACCCCCTGCCTGGTCTGCCCAGAATGGTCCCTCCCCAGAGGAGCTGGAACAACAGAAAAGGCAGCCG
GAGCATATGGAGCGCCGGGTCTCCAATGCAGGAGGCCCACCTGCTCCCCCAGCTGGGGGCCCTCCTCCAC
CTCCAGGACCTCCCCCTCCTCCAGGTCCCCCCCCACCCCCAGGTCTGCCCTCCTCAGGGGTATCTGGGGC
AGGTCATGGAGCAGGGGCAGCCCCACCCCCTGCACCCCCACTCCCTACAACACAGGGCCCCAATAGTGGG
GGTTCCGGGGCCCCAGGCCTGGCTGCTGCCATTGCTGGAGCCAAACTCAGGAAAGTGAGCAAGCAGGAGG
AGGCCTCTGGGGGGCCCCTGGCCCCCAAAGCTGAGAACAGTCGAAGCACTGGTGGGGGGCTTATGGAAGA
GATGAACGCCATGCTGGCCCGGAGAAGAAAAGCCACACAGGTTGGGGAGAAGCCCCCCAAAGACGAGTCA
GCCAGTGAGGAGTCAGAGGCCCGACTCCCTGCCCAGAGTGAACCTGTGAGAAGACCCTGGGAGAAGAACA
GCACAACCTTGCCAAGGATGAAGTCGTCCTCTTCTGTGACTACCTCCGAGGCCCACCCCTCGACGCCCTG
CTCCAGTGATGACTCCGACTTGGAGAGGGTGAAGCAGGAGCTTCTGGAAGAGGTGCGGAAGGAGCTACAG
AAAATGAAAGAGGAAATCATCGAAGTCTTTGTCCAGGAGCTGAGGAAGCGGGGTTCTCCTTGAGCGGCCG
CCACCGCGGTGGAGCTCGGTACCCCGGGTCGACCTGCAGCCAAGCTTCGAATTCTGCAGTCGACGGTACC
GCGGGCCCGGGATCCACCGGATCTAGATAACTGATCATAATCAGCCATACCACATTTGTAGAGGTTTTAC
TTGCTTTAAAAAACCTCCCACACCTCCCCCTGAACCTGAAACATAAAATGAATGCAATTGTTGTTGTTAA
CTTGTTTATTGCAGCTTATAATGGTTACAAATAAAGCAATAGCATCACAAATTTCACAAATAAAGCATTT
TTTTCACTGCATTCTAGTTGTGGTTTGTCCAAACTCATCAATGTATCTTAACGCGTAAATTGTAAGCGTT
AATATTTTGTTAAAATTCGCGTTAAATTTTTGTTAAATCAGCTCATTTTTTAACCAATAGGCCGAAATCG
GCAAAATCCCTTATAAATCAAAAGAATAGACCGAGATAGGGT
[37 nt withheld, positions 2843-2879]
AAAGAACGTGGACTCCAACGTCAAAGG
[49 nt withheld, positions 2907-2955]
T
[91 nt withheld, positions 2957-3047]
G
[124 nt withheld, positions 3049-3172]
CAGGTGGCACTTTTCGGGGAAATGTGCGCGGAACCCCTATTTGTTTATTTTTCTAAATACATTCAAATAT
GTATCCGCTCATGAGACAATAACCCTGATAAATGCTTCAATAATATTGAAAAAGGAAGAGTCCTGAGGCG
GAAAGAACCAGCTGTGGAATGTGTGTCAGTTAGGGTGTGGAAAGTCCCCAGGCTCCCCAGCAGGCAGAAG
TATGCAAAGCATGCATCTCAATTAGTCAGCAACCAGGTGTGGAAAGTCCCCAGGCTCCCCAGCAGGCAGA
AGTATGCAAAGCATGCATCTCAATTAGTCAGCAACCATAGTCCCGCCCCTAACTCCGCCCATCCCGCCCC
TAACTCCGCCCAGTTCCGCCCATTCTCCGCCCCATGGCTGACTAATTTTTTTTATTTATGCAGAGGCCGA
GGCCGCCTCGGCCTCTGAGCTATTCCAGAAGTAGTGAGGAGGCTTTTTTGGAGGCCTAGGCTTTTGCAAA
GATCGATCAAGAGACAGGATGAGGATCGTTTCGCATGATTGAACAAGATGGATTGCACGCAGGTTCTCCG
GCCGCTTGGGTGGAGAGGCTATTCGGCTATGACTGGGCACAACAGACAATCGGCTGCTCTGATGCCGCCG
TGTTCCGGCTGTCAGCGCAGGGGCGCCCGGTTCTTTTTGTCAAGACCGACCTGTCCGGTGCCCTGAATGA
ACTGCAAGACGAGGCAGCGCGGCTATCGTGGCTGGCCACGACGGGCGTTCCTTGCGCAGCTGTGCTCGAC
GTTGTCACTGAAGCGGGAAGGGACTGGCTGCTATTGGGCGAAGTGCCGGGGCAGGATCTCCTGTCATCTC
ACCTTGCTCCTGCCGAGAAAGTATCCATCATGGCTGATGCAATGCGGCGGCTGCATACGCTTGATCCGGC
TACCTGCCCATTCGACCACCAAGCGAAACATCGCATCGAGCGAGCACGTACTCGGATGGAAGCCGGTCTT
GTCGATCAGGATGATCTGGACGAAGAGCATCAGGGGCTCGCGCCAGCCGAACTGTTCGCCAGGCTCAAGG
CGAGCATGCCCGACGGCGAGGATCTCGTCGTGACCCATGGCGATGCCTGCTTGCCGAATATCATGGTGGA
AAATGGCCGCTTTTCTGGATTCATCGACTGTGGCCGGCTGGGTGTGGCGGACCGCTATCAGGACATAGCG
TTGGCTACCCGTGATATTGCTGAAGAGCTTGGCGGCGAATGGGCTGACCGCTTCCTCGTGCTTTACGGTA
TCGCCGCTCCCGATTCGCAGCGCATCGCCTTCTATCGCCTTCTTGACGAGTTCTTCTGAGCGGGACTCTG
GGGTTCGAAATGACCGACCAAGCGACGCCCAACCTGCCATCACGAGATTTCGATTCCACCGCCGCCTTCT
ATGAAAGGTTGGGCTTCGGAATCGTTTTCCGGGACGCCGGCTGGATGATCCTCCAGCGCGGGGATCTCAT
GCTGGAGTTCTTCGCCCACCCTAGGGGGAGGCTAACTGAAACACGGAAGGAGACAATACCGGAAGGAACC
CGCGCTATGACGGCAATAAAAAGACAGAATAAAACGCACGGTGTTGGGTCGTTTGTTCATAAACGCGGGG
TTCGGTCCCAGGGCTGGCACTCTGTCGATACCCCACCGAGACCCCATTGGGGCCAATACGCCCGCGTTTC
TTCCTTTTCCCCACCCCACCCCCCAAGTTCGGGTGAAGGCCCAGGGCTCGCAGCCAACGTCGGGGCGGCA
GGCCCTGCCATAGCCTCAGGTTACTCATATATACTTTAGATTGATTTAAAACTTCATTTTTAATTTAAAA
GGATCTAGGTGAAGATCCTTTTTGATAATCTCATGACCAAAATCCCTTAACGTGAGTTTTCGTTCCACTG
AGCGTCAGACCCCGTAGAAAAGATCAAAGGATCTTCTTGAGATCCTTTTTTTCTGCGCGTAATCTGCTGC
TTGCAAACAAAAAAACCACCGCTACCAGCGGTGGTTTGTTTGCCGGATCAAGAGCTACCAACTCTTTTTC
CGAAGGTAACTGGCTTCAGCAGAGCGCAGATACCAAATACTGTTCTTCTAGTGTAGCCGTAGTTAGGCCA
CCACTTCAAGAACTCTGTAGCACCGCCTACATACCTCGCTCTGCTAATCCTGTTACCAGTGGCTGCTGCC
AGTGGCGATAAGTCGTGTCTTACCGGGTTGGACTCAAGACGATAGTTACCGGATAAGGCGCAGCGGTCGG
GCTGAACGGGGGGTTCGTGCACACAGCCCAGCTTGGAGCGAACGACCTACACCGAACTGAGATACCTACA
GCGTGAGCTATGAGAAAGCGCCACGCTTCCCGAAGGGAGAAAGGCGGACAGGTATCCGGTAAGCGGCAGG
GTCGGAACAGGAGAGCGCACGAGGGAGCTTCCAGGGGGAAACGCCTGGTATCTTTATAGTCCTGTCGGGT
TTCGCCACCTCTGACTTGAGCGTCGATTTTTGTGATGCTCGTCAGGGGGGCGGAGCCTATGGAAAAACGC
CAGCAACGCGGCCTTTTTACGGTTCCTGGCCTTTTGCTGGCCTTTTGCTCACATGTTCTTTCCTGCGTTA
TCCCCTGATTCTGTGGATAACCGTATTACCGCCATGCATTAGTTATTAATAGTAATCAATTACGGGGTCA
TTAGTTCATAGCCCATATATGGAGTTCCG
Features (pLannotate 1.2.2; 17 found; start..end, strand, type, name):
      1..304     +  enhancer       CMV enhancer: human cytomegalovirus immediate early enhancer
    305..508     +  promoter       CMV promoter: human cytomegalovirus (CMV) immediate early promoter
    553..1230    +  CDS            d2EosFP: d2EosFP is a photoconvertible red fluorescent protein published in 2004, derived from Lobophyllia hemprichii.
   1246..2370    +  CDS            Vasp: VASP_MOUSE - Experimental evidence at protein level: Swiss-Prot protein existence level 1. Ena/VASP proteins are actin-associated proteins involved in a range of processes dependent on cytoskeleton remodeling and cell polarity such as axon guidance, lamellipodial and filopodial dynamics, platelet activation and cell migration. VASP promotes actin filament elongation. It protects the barbed end of growing actin filaments against capping and increases the rate of actin polymerization in the presence of capping protein. VASP stimulates actin filament elongation by promoting the transfer of profil
   2372..2397    -  misc_feature   MCS (fragment): pBluescript multiple cloning site
   2421..2465    +  misc_feature   MCS (fragment): multiple cloning site
   2482..2566    +  CDS            large T antigen (fragment): large T antigen from SV40 (simian virus 40)
   2589..2710    +  polyA_signal   SV40 poly(A) signal: SV40 polyadenylation signal
   2744..3172    -  rep_origin     f1 ori (sequence partly withheld): f1 bacteriophage origin of replication; arrow indicates direction of (+) strand synthesis
   3199..3303    +  promoter       AmpR promoter: bla
   3305..3662    +  promoter       SV40 promoter: SV40 enhancer and early promoter
   3697..4491    +  CDS            NeoR/KanR: aminoglycoside phosphotransferase from Tn5; aph(3')-II (or nptII); confers resistance to neomycin, kanamycin, and G418 (Geneticin®)
   4512..4664    +  CDS            ble (fragment): BLE_KLEPN - Experimental evidence at protein level: Swiss-Prot protein existence level 1. Binding protein with a strong affinity to the bleomycin family of antibiotics. Binds to CL990; an antimitotic-antibiotic compound. From Klebsiella pneumoniae.
   4723..4770    +  polyA_signal   HSV TK poly(A) signal: herpes simplex virus thymidine kinase polyadenylation signal (Cole and Stacy, 1985)
   4861..4877    -  polyA_signal   bGH poly(A) signal (fragment): bovine growth hormone polyadenylation signal
   5099..5687    +  rep_origin     ori: high-copy-number ColE1/pMB1/pBR322/pUC origin of replication
   5802..5861    +  enhancer       CMV enhancer (fragment): human cytomegalovirus immediate early enhancer
