[The description below was written by a language model from this plasmid's Addgene catalogue record and pLannotate feature annotations shown in this document.]
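Description:
tdEos-VASP-5 is a mammalian expression plasmid that produces mouse VASP (vasodilator-stimulated phosphoprotein) fused to the green-to-red photoconvertible fluorescent protein tdEos. The backbone has a high-copy ColE1/pUC-type origin for propagation in E. coli, an f1 origin, and a single NeoR/KanR (Tn5 aminoglycoside phosphotransferase) gene. That gene is driven in tandem by a bacterial promoter and the SV40 early promoter and is terminated by the HSV TK polyadenylation signal. It therefore confers kanamycin resistance in bacteria and G418 resistance in transfected mammalian cells.

The expression cassette uses the human CMV immediate-early enhancer and promoter. These are followed by the Eos coding sequence, a short linker, the VASP open reading frame and an SV40 poly(A) signal, so the fluorescent tag sits at the N-terminus of VASP. The record notes an A209T substitution in VASP. The feature table annotates only a single Eos-type unit of about 680 nt, called d2EosFP. The sequenced record of 5,861 nt is roughly what the stated backbone size plus the VASP insert would give. A tandem-dimer tag would normally comprise two Eos copies, so the sequence record and the "tdEos" name may not fully agree, and the record does not resolve this. Small annotated fragments (large T antigen, ble, bGH poly(A), MCS remnants) are most likely backbone remnants or incidental annotation matches rather than functional elements.

VASP is an actin-associated protein that promotes filament elongation, and the fusion is listed as a marker for actin structures and focal adhesions. Excitation and emission are about 505/516 nm before photoconversion and 569/581 nm after. The associated publication concerns interferometric three-dimensional super-resolution fluorescence microscopy, an application that fits a photoconvertible tag of this kind.
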