Addgene plasmid #57685: tdEos-VASP-5
Purpose: Localization: Actin/Focal Adhesions, Excitation: 505 / 569, Emission: 516 / 581
Depositing lab: Michael Davidson. Depositing organization: Florida State University, Tallahassee. Publication: Interferometric fluorescent super-resolution microscopy resolves 3D cellular ultrastructure. Shtengel G, Galbraith JA, Galbraith CG, Lippincott-Schwartz J, Gillette JM, Manley S, Sougrat R, Waterman CM, Kanchanawong P, Davidson MW, Fetter RD, Hess HF. Proc Natl Acad Sci U S A. 2009 Mar 3;106(9):3125-30. doi: 10.1073/pnas.0813131106. Epub 2009 Feb 6. PubMed 19202073.
Backbone
  Vector backbone: tdEos
  Backbone size w/o insert (bp): 4750
  Vector type: Mammalian Expression
  Selectable markers: Neomycin (select with G418)
Growth in bacteria
  Bacterial resistance: Kanamycin, 50 μg/mL
  Growth temperature: 37°C
  Growth strain: DH5alpha
  Copy number: High Copy
Gene/Insert
  Gene/Insert name: VASP (alt name: NM_009499)
  Species: M. musculus (mouse)
  Mutation: A209T in VASP
  Promoter: CMV
  Tag / fusion protein: tdEos
  Cloning method: Unknown
  Sequencing primers: 5′ CMV-F; 3′ SV40pA-R
Terms and licenses: Academic/Nonprofit Terms; Industry Terms
Depositor comments: . Excitation = 505 / 569; Emission = 516 / 581
How to cite: tdEos-VASP-5 was a gift from Michael Davidson (Addgene plasmid # 57685 ; http://n2t.net/addgene:57685 ; RRID:Addgene_57685)
