>Addgene plasmid #57685 | tdEos-VASP-5 | depositor partial sequence | sequence record 88839 | insert sequence
CAGATCCGCTAGCGCTACCGGTCGCCACCATGAGTGCGATTAAGCCAGACATGAAGATCAACCTCCGTAT
GGAAGGCAACGTAAACGGGCACCACTTTGTGATCGACGGAGATGGTACAGGCAAGCCTTTTGAGGGAAAA
CAGAGTATGGATCTTGAAGTCAAAGAGGGCGGACCTCTGCCTTTTGCCTTTGATATCCTGACCACTGCAT
TCCATTACGGCAACAGGGTATTCGCCGAATATCCAGACCACATACAAGACTATTTTAAGCAGTCGTTTCC
TAAGGGGTATTCGTGGGAACGAAGCTTGACTTTCGAAGACGGGGGCATTTGCATTGCCAGAAACGACATA
ACAATGGAAGGGGACACTTTCTATAATAAAGTTCGATTTCACGGTGTAAACTTTCCCGCCAATGGTCCAG
TTATGCAGAAGAAGACGCTGAAATGGGAGCCCTCCACTGAGAAAATGTATGTGCGTGATGGAGTGCTGAC
TGGTGATATTCGCATGGCTTTGTTGCTTGAAGGAAATGCCCATTACCGATGTGACTTCAGAACTACTTAC
AAAGCTAAGGAGAAGGGTGTCAAGTTACCAGGCTACCACTTTGTGGACCACTGCATTGAGATTTTAAGCC
ATGACAAAGATTACAACAAGGTTAAGCTGTATGAGCATGCTGTTGCTCATTCTGGATTGCCTGACAATGC
CAGACGATCCGGTAGCGGTCACGGTACTGGTTCTACTGGTTCTGGTTCTTCTGAGAGTGCGATTAAGCCA
GACATGAAGATCAACCTCCGTATGGAAGGCAACGTAAACGGGCACCACTTTGTGATCGACGGAGATGGTA
CAGGCAAGCCTTTTGAGGGAAAACAGAGTATGGATCTTGAAGTCAAAGAGGGCGGACCTCTGCCTTTTGC
CTTTGATATCCTGACCACTGCATTCCATTACGGCAACAGGGTATTCGCCGAATATCCAGACCACATACAA
GACTATTTTAAGCAGTCGTTTCCTAAGGGGTATTCGTGGGAACGAAGCTTGACTTTCGAAGACGGGGGCA
TTTGCATTGCCAGAAACGACATAACAATGGAAGGGGACACTTTCTATAATAAAGTTCGATTTCACGGTGT
AAACTTTCCCGCCAATGGTCCAGTTATGCAGAAGAAGACGCTGAAATGGGAGCCCTCCACTGAGAAAATG
TATGTGCGTGATGGAGTGCTGACTGGTGATATTCGCATGGCTTTGTTGCTTGAAGGAAATGCCCATTACC
GATGTGACTTCAGAACTACTTACAAAGCTAAGGAGAAGGGTGTCAAGTTACCAGGCTACCACTTTGTGGA
CCACTGCATTGAGATTTTAAGCCATGACAAAGATTACAACAAGGTTAAGCTGTATGAGCATGCTGTTGCT
CATTCTGGATTGCCTGACAATGCCAGACGATCCGGACTCAGATCCATGAGCGAGACGGTCATCTGTTCCA
GCCGGGCTACTGTGATGCTTTATGATGACAGCAACAAGCGATGGCTCCCTGCTGGCACTGGTCCCCAGGC
CTTCAGCCGCGTCCAGATCTACCACAACCCCACTGCTAACTCCTTCCGAGTTGTTGGCCGCAAGATGCAG
CCGGATCAGCAGGTGGTTATCAACTGTGCCATCATTCGGGGTGTCAAGTACAATCAGGCCACTCCCATCT
TCCATCAGTGGCGAGATGCCCGCCAGGTCTGGGGCCTCAACTTCGGCAGCAAGGAGGACGCCATACAGTT
TGCAACAGGCATGGCCAACGCCCTAGAGGCCTTGGAAGGAGGTGGGCCTCCCCCAGCCCCAGCACCCCCT
GCCTGGTCTGCCCAGAATGGTCCCTCCCCAGAGGAGCTGGAACAACAGAAAAGGCAGCCGGAGCATATGG
AGCGCCGGGTCTCCAATGCAGGAGGCCCACCTGCTCCCCCAGCTGGGGGCCCTCCTCCACCTCCAGGACC
TCCCCCTCCTCCAGGTCCCCCCCCACCCCCAGGTCTGCCCTCCTCAGGGGTATCTGGGGCAGGTCATGGA
GCAGGGGCAGCCCCACCCCCTGCACCCCCACTCCCTACAACACAGGGCCCCAATAGTGGGGGTTCCGGGG
CCCCAGGCCTGGCTGCTGCCATTGCTGGAGCCAAACTCAGGAAAGTGAGCAAGCAGGAGGAGGCCTCTGG
GGGGCCCCTGGCCCCCAAAGCTGAGAACAGTCGAAGCACTGGTGGGGGGCTTATGGAAGAGATGAACGCC
ATGCTGGCCCGGAGAAGAAAAGCCACACAGGTTGGGGAGAAGCCCCCCAAAGACGAGTCAGCCAGTGAGG
AGTCAGAGGCCCGACTCCCTGCCCAGAGTGAACCTGTGAGAAGACCCTGGGAGAAGAACAGCACAACCTT
GCCAAGGATGAAGTCGTCCTCTTCTGTGACTACCTCCGAGGCCCACCCCTCGACGCCCTGCTCCAGTGAT
GACTCCGACTTGGAGAGGGTGAAGCAGGAGCTTCTGGAAGAGGTGCGGAAGGAGCTACAGAAAATGAAAG
AGGAAATCATCGAAGTCTTTGTCCAGGAGCTGAGGAAGCGGGGTTCTCCTTGAGCGGCCGCCACCGCGGT
GGAGCTCGGTACCCCGGGTCGACCTGCAGCCAAGCTT
